>Addgene plasmid #245763 | pBD22 | addgene full sequence | sequence record 486820 | Addgene NGS Result
CTTTCCTGCGTTATCCCCTGATTCTGTGGATAACCGTATTACCGCCTTTGAGTGAGCTGATACCGCTCGC
CGCAGCCGAACGACCGAGCGCAGCGAGTCAGTGAGCGAGGAAGCGGAAGAGCGCCCAATACGCAAACCGC
CTCTCCCCGCGCGTTGGCCGATTCATTAATGCAGCTGGCACGACAGGTTTCCCGACTGGAAAGCGGGCAG
TGAGCGCAACGCAATTAATACGCGTACCGCTAGCCAGGAAGAGTTTGTAGAAACGCAAAAAGGCCATCCG
TCAGGATGGCCTTCTGCTTAGTTTGATGCCTGGCAGTTTATGGCGGGCGTCCTGCCCGCCACCCTCCGGG
CCGTTGCTTCACAACGTTCAAATCCGCTCCCGGCGGATTTGTCCTACTCAGGAGAGCGTTCACCGACAAA
CAACAGATAAAACGAAAGGCCCAGTCTTCCGACTGAGCCTTTCGTTTTATTTGATGCCTGGCAGTTCCCT
ACTCTCGCGTTAACGCTAGCATGGATGTTTTCCCAGTCACGACGTTGTAAAACGACGGCCAGTCTTAAGC
TCGGGCCCCAAATAATGATTTTATTTTGACTGATAGTGACCTGTTCGTTGCAACAAATTGATGAGCAATG
CTTTTTTATAATGCCAACTTTGTACAAAAAAGCAGGCTCCGAATTCGCCCTTGGACTAGTCATATGGGTA
CCAGTGGTTCCGGAGGATCTGGAGGATCTGGTATGGTCTCAAAGGGTGAAGAAGATAACATGGCAATTAT
TAAAGAGTTTATGCGTTTCAAGGTGCATATGGAGGGATCTGTCAATGGGCATGAGTTTGAAATTGAAGGT
GAAGGAGAAGGCCGACCATATGAGGGAACACAAACCGCAAAACTAAAGGTAACTAAAGGCGGACCATTAC
CATTCGCCTGGGACATCCTCTCTCCACAGTTCATGTATGGAAGTAAAGCTTATGTTAAACATCCGGCAGA
TATACCAGATTATTTGAAACTTTCATTCCCGGAGGGTTTTAAGTGGGAACGCGTAATGAATTTTGAAGAC
GGAGGAGTTGTTACAGTGACGCAAGACTCAAGCCTCCAAGATGGAGAATTTATTTATAAAGTCAAACTTC
GAGGAACGAATTTCCCCTCGGATGGACCTGTTATGCAGAAGAAGACTATGGGATGGGAAGCTTCAAGTGA
AAGAATGTACCCTGAAGACGGTGCTCTTAAGGGAGAGATTAAACAACGTCTTAAATTGAAAGATGGAGGA
CATTACGATGCTGAGGTGAAGACAACTTACAAAGCCAAAAAACCAGTTCAGCTGCCAGGAGCGTACAATG
TTAATATTAAACTGGATATCACCTCCCACAACGAGGATTACACTATCGTTGAGCAATATGAAAGAGCTGA
AGGGCGGCACTCGACAGGTGGCATGGATGAATTGTATAAGTAGCATATGGCGGCCGCGGAAGGGCGCATT
CGACCCAGCTTTCTTGTACAAAGTTGGCATTATAAAAAATAATTGCTCATCAATTTGTTGCAACGAACAG
GTCACTATCAGTCAAAATAAAATCATTATTTGCCATCCAGCTGATATCCCCTATAGTGAGTCGTATTACA
TGGTCATAGCTGTTTCCTGGCAGCTCTGGCCCGTGTCTCAAAATCTCTGATGTTACATTGCACAAGATAA
AAATATATCATCATGCCTCCTCTAGACCAGCCAGGACAGAAATGCCTCGACTTCGCTGCTACCCAAGGTT
GCCGGGTGACGCACACCGTGGAAACGGATGAAGGCACGAACCCAGTGGACATAAGCCTGTTCGGTTCGTA
AGCTGTAATGCAAGTAGCGTATGCGCTCACGCAACTGGTCCAGAACCTTGACCGAACGCAGCGGTGGTAA
CGGCGCAGTGGCGGTTTTCATGGCTTGTTATGACTGTTTTTTTGGGGTACAGTCTATGCCTCGGGCATCC
AAGCAGCAAGCGCGTTACGCCGTGGGTCGATGTTTGATGTTATGGAGCAGCAACGATGTTACGCAGCAGG
GCAGTCGCCCTAAAACAAAGTTAAACATTATGAGGGAAGCGGTGATCGCCGAAGTATCGACTCAACTATC
AGAGGTAGTTGGCGTCATCGAGCGCCATCTCGAACCGACGTTGCTGGCCGTACATTTGTACGGCTCCGCA
GTGGATGGCGGCCTGAAGCCACACAGTGATATTGATTTGCTGGTTACGGTGACCGTAAGGCTTGATGAAA
CAACGCGGCGAGCTTTGATCAACGACCTTTTGGAAACTTCGGCTTCCCCTGGAGAGAGCGAGATTCTCCG
CGCTGTAGAAGTCACCATTGTTGTGCACGACGACATCATTCCGTGGCGTTATCCAGCTAAGCGCGAACTG
CAATTTGGAGAATGGCAGCGCAATGACATTCTTGCAGGTATCTTCGAGCCAGCCACGATCGACATTGATC
TGGCTATCTTGCTGACAAAAGCAAGAGAACATAGCGTTGCCTTGGTAGGTCCAGCGGCGGAGGAACTCTT
TGATCCGGTTCCTGAACAGGATCTATTTGAGGCGCTAAATGAAACCTTAACGCTATGGAACTCGCCGCCC
GACTGGGCTGGCGATGAGCGAAATGTAGTGCTTACGTTGTCCCGCATTTGGTACAGCGCAGTAACCGGCA
AAATCGCGCCGAAGGATGTCGCTGCCGACTGGGCAATGGAGCGCCTGCCGGCCCAGTATCAGCCCGTCAT
ACTTGAAGCTAGACAGGCTTATCTTGGACAAGAAGAAGATCGCTTGGCCTCGCGCGCAGATCAGTTGGAA
GAATTTGTCCACTACGTGAAAGGCGAGATCACCAAGGTAGTCGGCAAATAACCCTCGAGCCACCCATGAC
CAAAATCCCTTAACGTGAGTTACGCGTCGTTCCACTGAGCGTCAGACCCCGTAGAAAAGATCAAAGGATC
TTCTTGAGATCCTTTTTTTCTGCGCGTAATCTGCTGCTTGCAAACAAAAAAACCACCGCTACCAGCGGTG
GTTTGTTTGCCGGATCAAGAGCTACCAACTCTTTTTCCGAAGGTAACTGGCTTCAGCAGAGCGCAGATAC
CAAATACTGTTCTTCTAGTGTAGCCGTAGTTAGGCCACCACTTCAAGAACTCTGTAGCACCGCCTACATA
CCTCGCTCTGCTAATCCTGTTACCAGTGGCTGCTGCCAGTGGCGATAAGTCGTGTCTTACCGGGTTGGAC
TCAAGACGATAGTTACCGGATAAGGCGCAGCGGTCGGGCTGAACGGGGGGTTCGTGCACACAGCCCAGCT
TGGAGCGAACGACCTACACCGAACTGAGATACCTACAGCGTGAGCTATGAGAAAGCGCCACGCTTCCCGA
AGGGAGAAAGGCGGACAGGTATCCGGTAAGCGGCAGGGTCGGAACAGGAGAGCGCACGAGGGAGCTTCCA
GGGGGAAACGCCTGGTATCTTTATAGTCCTGTCGGGTTTCGCCACCTCTGACTTGAGCGTCGATTTTTGT
GATGCTCGTCAGGGGGGCGGAGCCTATGGAAAAACGCCAGCAACGCGGCCTTTTTACGGTTCCTGGCCTT
TTGCTGGCCTTTTGCTCACATGTT
Features (pLannotate 1.2.2; 12 found; start..end, strand, type, name):
    121..213     +  CDS            lacI (fragment): lac repressor; lacI; The lac repressor binds to the lac operator to inhibit transcription in E. coli. This inhibition can be relieved by adding lactose or isopropyl-β-D-thiogalactopyranoside (IPTG).
    268..295     -  terminator     rrnB T2 terminator: transcription terminator T2 from the E. coli rrnB gene
    427..470     +  terminator     rrnB T1 terminator: Escherichia coli rrnB; transcription terminator T1 from the E. coli rrnB gene
    517..553     -  CDS            lacZα (fragment): LacZα fragment of β-galactosidase; lacZ fragment
    569..668     +  protein_bind   attL1: mutant version of attL; recombination site for the Gateway® LR reaction LR Clonase™
    733..1440    +  CDS            mCherry: mCherry is a basic (constitutively fluorescent) red fluorescent protein published in 2004, derived from Discosoma sp.. It is reported to be a very rapidly-maturing monomer with low acid sensitivity.
   1473..1572    -  protein_bind   attL2: mutant version of attL; recombination site for the Gateway® LR reaction LR Clonase™
   1590..1608    -  promoter       T7 promoter: promoter for bacteriophage T7 RNA polymerase
   1798..1821    +  promoter       Pc promoter (fragment): intI1 (promoter lies within the coding sequence); class 1 integron promoter
   1997..2053    +  CDS            GmR (fragment): gentamycin acetyltransferase; aacC1; confers resistance to gentamycin
   2060..2851    +  CDS            SmR: aminoglycoside adenylyltransferase (Murphy, 1985); aadA; confers resistance to spectinomycin and streptomycin
   2944..3532    +  rep_origin     ori: high-copy-number ColE1/pMB1/pBR322/pUC origin of replication
