>Addgene plasmid #245763 | pBD22 | analyzer sequence | sequence record 483109
CTTTCCTGCGTTATCCCCTGATTCTGTGGATAACCGTATTACCGCCTTTGAGTGAGCTGATACCGCTCGC
CGCAGCCGAACGACCGAGCGCAGCGAGTCAGTGAGCGAGGAAGCGGAAGAGCGCCCAATACGCAAACCGC
CTCTCCCCGCGCGTTGGCCGATTCATTAATGCAGCTGGCACGACAGGTTTCCCGACTGGAAAGCGGGCAG
TGAGCGCAACGCAATTAATACGCGTACCGCTAGCCAGGAAGAGTTTGTAGAAACGCAAAAAGGCCATCCG
TCAGGATGGCCTTCTGCTTAGTTTGATGCCTGGCAGTTTATGGCGGGCGTCCTGCCCGCCACCCTCCGGG
CCGTTGCTTCACAACGTTCAAATCCGCTCCCGGCGGATTTGTCCTACTCAGGAGAGCGTTCACCGACAAA
CAACAGATAAAACGAAAGGCCCAGTCTTCCGACTGAGCCTTTCGTTTTATTTGATGCCTGGCAGTTCCCT
ACTCTCGCGTTAACGCTAGCATGGATGTTTTCCCAGTCACGACGTTGTAAAACGACGGCCAGTCTTAAGC
TCGGGCCCCAAATAATGATTTTATTTTGACTGATAGTGACCTGTTCGTTGCAACAAATTGATGAGCAATG
CTTTTTTATAATGCCAACTTTGTACAAAAAAGCAGGCTCCGAATTCGCCCTTGGACTAGTCATATGGGTA
CCAGTGGTTCCGGAGGATCTGGAGGATCTGGTATGGTCTCAAAGGGTGAAGAAGATAACATGGCAATTAT
TAAAGAGTTTATGCGTTTCAAGGTGCATATGGAGGGATCTGTCAATGGGCATGAGTTTGAAATTGAAGGT
GAAGGAGAAGGCCGACCATATGAGGGAACACAAACCGCAAAACTAAAGGTAACTAAAGGCGGACCATTAC
CATTCGCCTGGGACATCCTCTCTCCACAGTTCATGTATGGAAGTAAAGCTTATGTTAAACATCCGGCAGA
TATACCAGATTATTTGAAACTTTCATTCCCGGAGGGTTTTAAGTGGGAACGCGTAATGAATTTTGAAGAC
GGAGGAGTTGTTACAGTGACGCAAGACTCAAGCCTCCAAGATGGAGAATTTATTTATAAAGTCAAACTTC
GAGGAACGAATTTCCCCTCGGATGGACCTGTTATGCAGAAGAAGACTATGGGATGGGAAGCTTCAAGTGA
AAGAATGTACCCTGAAGACGGTGCTCTTAAGGGAGAGATTAAACAACGTCTTAAATTGAAAGATGGAGGA
CATTACGATGCTGAGGTGAAGACAACTTACAAAGCCAAAAAACCAGTTCAGCTGCCAGGAGCGTACAATG
TTAATATTAAACTGGATATCACCTCCCACAACGAGGATTACACTATCGTTGAGCAATATGAAAGAGCTGA
AGGGCGGCACTCGACAGGTGGCATGGATGAATTGTATAAGTAGCATATGGCGGCCGCGGAAGGGCGAATT
CGACCCAGCTTTCTTGTACAAAGTTGGCATTATAAAAAATAATTGCTCATCAATTTGTTGCAACGAACAG
GTCACTATCAGTCAAAATAAAATCATTATTTGCCATCCAGCTGATATCCCCTATAGTGAGTCGTATTACA
TGGTCATAGCTGTTTCCTGGCAGCTCTGGCCCGTGTCTCAAAATCTCTGATGTTACATTGCACAAGATAA
AAATATATCATCATGCCTCCTCTAGACCAGCCAGGACAGAAATGCCTCGACTTCGCTGCTGCCCAAGGTT
GCCGGGTGACGCACACCGTGGAAACGGATGAAGGCACGAACCCAGTGGACATAAGCCTGTTCGGTTCGTA
AGCTGTAATGCAAGTAGCGTATGCGCTCACGCAACTGGTCCAGAACCTTGACCGAACGCAGCGGTGGTAA
CGGCGCAGTGGCGGTTTTCATGGCTTGTTATGACTGTTTTTTTGGGGTACAGTCTATGCCTCGGGCATCC
AAGCAGCAAGCGCGTTACGCCGTGGGTCGATGTTTGATGTTATGGAGCAGCAACGATGTTACGCAGCAGG
GCAGTCGCCCTAAAACAAAGTTAAACATCATGAGGGAAGCGGTGATCGCCGAAGTATCGACTCAACTATC
AGAGGTAGTTGGCGTCATCGAGCGCCATCTCGAACCGACGTTGCTGGCCGTACATTTGTACGGCTCCGCA
GTGGATGGCGGCCTGAAGCCACACAGTGATATTGATTTGCTGGTTACGGTGACCGTAAGGCTTGATGAAA
CAACGCGGCGAGCTTTGATCAACGACCTTTTGGAAACTTCGGCTTCCCCTGGAGAGAGCGAGATTCTCCG
CGCTGTAGAAGTCACCATTGTTGTGCACGACGACATCATTCCGTGGCGTTATCCAGCTAAGCGCGAACTG
CAATTTGGAGAATGGCAGCGCAATGACATTCTTGCAGGTATCTTCGAGCCAGCCACGATCGACATTGATC
TGGCTATCTTGCTGACAAAAGCAAGAGAACATAGCGTTGCCTTGGTAGGTCCAGCGGCGGAGGAACTCTT
TGATCCGGTTCCTGAACAGGATCTATTTGAGGCGCTAAATGAAACCTTAACGCTATGGAACTCGCCGCCC
GACTGGGCTGGCGATGAGCGAAATGTAGTGCTTACGTTGTCCCGCATTTGGTACAGCGCAGTAACCGGCA
AAATCGCGCCGAAGGATGTCGCTGCCGACTGGGCAATGGAGCGCCTGCCGGCCCAGTATCAGCCCGTCAT
ACTTGAAGCTAGACAGGCTTATCTTGGACAAGAAGAAGATCGCTTGGCCTCGCGCGCAGATCAGTTGGAA
GAATTTGTCCACTACGTGAAAGGCGAGATCACCAAGGTAGTCGGCAAATAACCCTCGAGCCACCCATGAC
CAAAATCCCTTAACGTGAGTTACGCGTCGTTCCACTGAGCGTCAGACCCCGTAGAAAAGATCAAAGGATC
TTCTTGAGATCCTTTTTTTCTGCGCGTAATCTGCTGCTTGCAAACAAAAAAACCACCGCTACCAGCGGTG
GTTTGTTTGCCGGATCAAGAGCTACCAACTCTTTTTCCGAAGGTAACTGGCTTCAGCAGAGCGCAGATAC
CAAATACTGTCCTTCTAGTGTAGCCGTAGTTAGGCCACCACTTCAAGAACTCTGTAGCACCGCCTACATA
CCTCGCTCTGCTAATCCTGTTACCAGTGGCTGCTGCCAGTGGCGATAAGTCGTGTCTTACCGGGTTGGAC
TCAAGACGATAGTTACCGGATAAGGCGCAGCGGTCGGGCTGAACGGGGGGTTCGTGCACACAGCCCAGCT
TGGAGCGAACGACCTACACCGAACTGAGATACCTACAGCGTGAGCATTGAGAAAGCGCCACGCTTCCCGA
AGGGAGAAAGGCGGACAGGTATCCGGTAAGCGGCAGGGTCGGAACAGGAGAGCGCACGAGGGAGCTTCCA
GGGGGAAACGCCTGGTATCTTTATAGTCCTGTCGGGTTTCGCCACCTCTGACTTGAGCGTCGATTTTTGT
GATGCTCGTCAGGGGGGCGGAGCCTATGGAAAAACGCCAGCAACGCGGCCTTTTTACGGTTCCTGGCCTT
TTGCTGGCCTTTTGCTCACATGTT
Features (pLannotate 1.2.2; 12 found; start..end, strand, type, name):
    121..213     +  CDS            lacI (fragment): lac repressor; lacI; The lac repressor binds to the lac operator to inhibit transcription in E. coli. This inhibition can be relieved by adding lactose or isopropyl-β-D-thiogalactopyranoside (IPTG).
    268..295     -  terminator     rrnB T2 terminator: transcription terminator T2 from the E. coli rrnB gene
    427..470     +  terminator     rrnB T1 terminator: Escherichia coli rrnB; transcription terminator T1 from the E. coli rrnB gene
    517..553     -  CDS            lacZα (fragment): LacZα fragment of β-galactosidase; lacZ fragment
    569..668     +  protein_bind   attL1: mutant version of attL; recombination site for the Gateway® LR reaction LR Clonase™
    733..1440    +  CDS            mCherry: mCherry is a basic (constitutively fluorescent) red fluorescent protein published in 2004, derived from Discosoma sp.. It is reported to be a very rapidly-maturing monomer with low acid sensitivity.
   1473..1572    -  protein_bind   attL2: mutant version of attL; recombination site for the Gateway® LR reaction LR Clonase™
   1590..1608    -  promoter       T7 promoter: promoter for bacteriophage T7 RNA polymerase
   1798..1821    +  promoter       Pc promoter (fragment): intI1 (promoter lies within the coding sequence); class 1 integron promoter
   1997..2053    +  CDS            GmR (fragment): gentamycin acetyltransferase; aacC1; confers resistance to gentamycin
   2060..2851    +  CDS            SmR: aminoglycoside adenylyltransferase (Murphy, 1985); aadA; confers resistance to spectinomycin and streptomycin
   2944..3532    +  rep_origin     ori: high-copy-number ColE1/pMB1/pBR322/pUC origin of replication
