[The description below was written by a language model from this plasmid's Addgene catalogue record and pLannotate feature annotations shown in this document.]
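Description:
pBD22 is a Gateway entry clone built on the pCR8/GW/TOPO backbone that carries the coding sequence for the red fluorescent protein mCherry, inserted by Gibson cloning. The sequenced plasmid is about 3.6 kb. It is propagated in E. coli through a high-copy ColE1/pUC-type origin and selected with spectinomycin, resistance being provided by the aadA aminoglycoside adenylyltransferase gene (annotated SmR), which also confers streptomycin resistance. The short annotated fragments of lacI, lacZα, a gentamicin resistance gene and an integron Pc promoter appear to be backbone remnants rather than functional elements.

The mCherry open reading frame sits between attL1 and attL2 sites, in the forward orientation relative to attL1. These sites are the substrates for the Gateway LR reaction, in which LR Clonase exchanges the attL-flanked segment with the attR-flanked cassette of a destination vector, transferring mCherry directionally into an expression context of the user's choice. The rrnB T1 and T2 transcription terminators lie upstream of attL1 and shield the insert from read-through transcription originating in the backbone, while a T7 promoter lies just outside attL2, pointing back toward the insert. No eukaryotic promoter or other expression element is annotated, so the plasmid is not itself an expression construct; any promoter, fusion partner or 3′ regulatory sequence must come from the destination vector. The stated purpose is simply to allow mCherry to be moved into Gateway vectors. The associated publication concerns synaptic development in C. elegans, which suggests use in building fluorescent reporter constructs for worm work, although the record does not specify particular destination vectors or downstream constructs.
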