Addgene plasmid #245763: pBD22
Purpose: Allows for mCherry entry into Gateway Vectors
Depositing lab: Salvatore Cherra. Depositing organization: University of Kentucky. Publication: A PDZ-RapGEF promotes synaptic development in C. elegans through a Rap/Rac signaling pathway. Lamb R, Scales M, Watkins J, Werner M, Cherra SJ. Development. 2025 Aug 1:dev.204678. doi: 10.1242/dev.204678. PubMed 40748210.
Backbone
  Vector backbone: pCR8/GW/TOPO
  Vector type: Unspecified
Growth in bacteria
  Bacterial resistance: Spectinomycin, 50 μg/mL
  Growth temperature: 37°C
  Growth strain: DH5alpha
  Copy number: High Copy
Gene/Insert
  Gene/Insert name: mCherry
  Species: Synthetic
  Cloning method: Gibson Cloning
Terms and licenses: Academic/Nonprofit Terms; Industry Terms: Not Available to Industry
How to cite: pBD22 was a gift from Salvatore Cherra (Addgene plasmid # 245763 ; http://n2t.net/addgene:245763 ; RRID:Addgene_245763)
